>Addgene plasmid #63994 | pST50Trc4-HISNDHFR | depositor full sequence | sequence record 177400 | Full Sequence
GGCACCATGCATCGATCCCGCGAAATTAATACGACTCACTATAGGGAGACCACAACGGTTTCCCTCCGGC
TCCGGAAATAATTTTGTTTAACTTTAAGAAGGAGATATACATATGGGCAGCAGCCATCATCATCATCATC
ACAGCAGCGGATCTGGTGGTGGTGGTGGTGAAAACCTGTACTTCCAGGGATCCATCAGTCTGATTGCGGC
GCTAGCGGTAGATCGCGTTATCGGCATGGAAAACGCCATGCCATGGAACCTGCCTGCCGATCTCGCCTGG
TTTAAACGCAACACCTTAAATAAACCCGTGATTATGGGGCGCCATACCTGGGAATCAATCGGTAGGCCTT
TGCCCGGCCGCAAAAATATTATCCTCAGCAGTCAACCCGGGACCGATGATCGGGTTACCTGGGTTAAATC
GGTCGACGAAGCCATCGCGGCGTGTGGTGACGTACCAGAAATCATGGTGATTGGCGGCGGACGCGTTTAT
GAACAGTTCTTGCCAAAAGCGCAAAAACTGTATCTGACGCATATCGATGCAGAAGTGGAAGGCGACACCC
ATTTTCCGGATTACGAGCCGGATGACTGGGAATCGGTATTCAGCGAATTCCACGATGCTGATGCGCAGAA
CTCGCATAGCTATTGTTTCGAAATCCTCGAGCGTCGTGCCGGCTAATGTACAACGCGTGCGCGCTGATCC
GGCTGCTAACAAAGCCCGAAAGGAAGCTGAGTTGGCTGCTGCCACCGCTGAGCAATAACTAGCATAACCC
CTTGGGGCCTCTAAACGGGTCTTGAGGGGTTTTTTGCTGAAAGGAGGAACTATATCGGGATTAGCCCGCC
TAATGAGCGGGCTTTTTTTTAATTCCCCTATTTGTTTATTTTTCTAAATACATTCAAATATGTATCCGCT
CATGAGACAATAACCCTGATAAATGCTTCAATAATATTGAAAAAGGAAGAGTATGAGTATTCAACATTTC
CGTGTCGCCCTTATTCCCTTTTTTGCGGCATTTTGCCTTCCTGTTTTTGCTCACCCAGAAACGCTCGTGA
AAGTAAAAGACGCAGAGGACCAATTGGGGGCACGAGTGGGATACATAGAACTGGACTTGAATAGCGGTAA
AATCCTTGAGAGTTTTCGCCCTGAAGAGCGTTTTCCAATGATGAGCACTTTCAAAGTTCTGCTATGTGGA
GCAGTATTATCCCGTGTAGATGCGGGGCAAGAGCAACTCGGACGACGAATACACTATTCGCAGAATGACT
TGGTTGAATACTCCCCAGTGACAGAAAAGCACCTTACGGACGGAATGACGGTAAGAGAATTATGTAGTGC
CGCCATAACGATGAGTGATAACACTGCGGCGAACTTACTTCTGACAACCATCGGTGGACCGAAGGAATTA
ACCGCTTTTTTGCACAATATGGGAGACCATGTAACTCGCCTTGACCGTTGGGAACCAGAACTGAATGAAG
CCATACCAAACGACGAGCGAGACACCACAATGCCTGCGGCAATGGCAACAACATTACGCAAACTATTAAC
TGGCGAACTACTTACTCTGGCTTCACGGCAACAATTAATAGACTGGCTTGAAGCGGATAAAGTTGCAGGA
CCACTACTGCGTTCGGCACTTCCTGCTGGCTGGTTTATTGCTGATAAATCTGGGGCAGGAGAGCGTGGTT
CACGGGGTATCATTGCCGCACTTGGACCAGATGGTAAGCCTTCCCGTATCGTAGTTATCTACACGACGGG
TAGTCAGGCAACTATGGACGAACGAAATAGACAGATTGCTGAAATAGGGGCTTCACTGATTAAGCATTGG
TAAACCGATACAATTAAAGGCTCCTTTTGGAGCCTTTTTTTTTGGACGGACCGGTAGAAAAGATCAAAGG
ATCTTCTTGAGATCCTTTTTTTCTGCGCGTAATCTGCTGCTTGCAAACAAAAAAACCACCGCTACCAGCG
GTGGTTTGTTTGCCGGATCAAGAGCTACCAACTCTTTTTCCGAAGGTAACTGGCTTCAGCAGAGCGCAGA
TACCAAATACTGTCCTTCTAGTGTAGCCGTAGTTAGGCCACCACTTCAAGAACTCTGTAGCACCGCCTAC
ATACCTCGCTCTGCTAATCCTGTTACCAGTGGCTGCTGCCAGTGGCGATAAGTCGTGTCTTACCGGGTTG
GACTCAAGACGATAGTTACCGGATAAGGCGCAGCGGTCGGGCTGAACGGGGGGTTCGTGCACACAGCCCA
GCTTGGAGCGAACGACCTACACCGAACTGAGATACCTACAGCGTGAGCTATGAGAAAGCGCCACGCTTCC
CGAAGGGAGAAAGGCGGACAGGTATCCGGTAAGCGGCAGGGTCGGAACAGGAGAGCGCACGAGGGAGCTT
CCAGGGGGAAACGCCTGGTATCTTTATAGTCCTGTCGGGTTTCGCCACCTCTGACTTGAGCGTCGATTTT
TGTGATGCTCGTCAGGGGGGCGGAGCCTATGGAAAAACGCCAGCAACGCGGCCTTTTTACGGTTCCTGGC
CTTTTGCTGGCCTTTTGCTCACATGTTCTTTCCTGCGTTATCCCCTGATTCTGTGGATAACCGTATTACC
GCCTTTGAGTGAGCTGATACCGCTCGCCGCAGCCGAACGACCGAGCGCAGCGAGTCAGTGAGCGAGGAAG
CGGAAGAGCGCCTGATGCGGTATTTTCTCCTTACGCATCTGTGCGGTATTTCACACCGCAATGGTGCACT
CTCAGTACAATCTGCTCTGATGCCGCATAGTTAAGCCAGTATACACTCCGCTATCGCTACGTGACTGGGT
CATGGCTGCGCCCCGACACCCGCCAACACCCGCTGACGCGCCCTGACGGGCTTGTCTGCTCCCGGCATCC
GCTTACAGACAAGCTGTGACCGTCTCCGGGAGCTGCATGTGTCAGAGGTTTTCACCGTCATCACCGAAAC
GCGCGAGGCAGCTGCGGTAAAGCTCATCAGCGTGGTCGTGAAGCGATTCACAGATGTCTGCCTGTTCATC
CGCGTCCAGCTCGTTGAGTTTCTCCAGAAGCGTTAATGTCTGGCTTCTGATAAAGCGGGCCATGTTAAGG
GCGGTTTTTTCCTGTTTGGTCACTGATGCCTCCGTGTAAGGGGGATTTCTGTTCATGGGGTAATGATACC
GATGAAACGAGAGAGGATGCTCACGATACGGGTTACTGATGATGAACATGCCCGGTTACTGGAACGTTGT
GAGGGTAAACAACTGGCGGTATGGATGCGGCGGGACCAGAGAAAAATCACTCAGGGTCAATGCCAGCGCT
TCGTTAATACAGATGTAGGTGTT
Features (pLannotate 1.2.2; 15 found; start..end, strand, type, name):
     27..45      +  promoter       T7 promoter: promoter for bacteriophage T7 RNA polymerase
     83..105     +  RBS            RBS: efficient ribosome binding site from bacteriophage T7 gene 10 (Olins and Rangwala, 1989)
    125..141     +  CDS            capTEV™ (fragment): composite tag for in vivo biotinylation, TEV protease cleavage, and 6xHis tagging
    154..170     -  CDS            9xHis (fragment): 9xHis affinity tag
    170..188     +  CDS            TEV site (fragment): tobacco etch virus (TEV) protease recognition and cleavage site
    194..667     +  CDS            folA: DYR_ECOLI - Also known as tmrA. Experimental evidence at protein level: Swiss-Prot protein existence level 1. Key enzyme in folate metabolism. Catalyzes an essential reaction for de novo glycine and purine synthesis, and for DNA precursor synthesis. From Escherichia coli (strain K12).
    702..751     +  CDS            SET1 (fragment): solubility-enhancement tag derived from T7 phage gene 10B
    759..806     +  terminator     T7 terminator: transcription terminator for bacteriophage T7 RNA polymerase
    871..962     +  promoter       AmpR promoter: bla
    963..1820    +  CDS            bla: BLAT_ECOLX - Experimental evidence at protein level: Swiss-Prot protein existence level 1. TEM-type are the most prevalent beta-lactamases in enterobacteria; they hydrolyze the beta-lactam bond in susceptible beta-lactam antibiotics, thus conferring resistance to penicillins and cephalosporins. TEM-3 and TEM-4 are capable of hydrolyzing cefotaxime and ceftazidime. TEM-5 is capable of hydrolyzing ceftazidime. TEM-6 is capable of hydrolyzing ceftazidime and aztreonam. TEM-8/CAZ-2, TEM- 16/CAZ-7 and TEM-24/CAZ-6 are markedly active against ceftazidime. IRT- 4 shows resistance to beta-lactamase in
   1827..1866    +  terminator     fd terminator: central terminator from bacteriophage fd (Otsuka and Kunisawa, 1982)
   1897..2485    +  rep_origin     ori: high-copy-number ColE1/pMB1/pBR322/pUC origin of replication
   2671..2810    -  misc_feature   bom: basis of mobility region from pBR322
   2912..3103    -  CDS            rop: Rop protein, which maintains plasmids at low copy number; rop
   3143..3253    +  CDS            mbeC (fragment): MBEC_ECOLX - Experimental evidence at protein level: Swiss-Prot protein existence level 1. Required for efficient mobilization of ColE1 plasmid and is thus essential to promote the specific transfer of the plasmid during conjugation. Probably functions by inducing DNA bending, helping the MbeA relaxase to melt the DNA around the nic site and cleave the phosphodiester bond. Binds specifically double-stranded DNA (dsDNA) containing the ColE1 oriT but does not recognize the inverted repeat (IR). From Escherichia coli.
