[The description below was written by a language model from this plasmid's Addgene catalogue record and pLannotate feature annotations shown in this document.]
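Description:
pST50Trc4-HISNDHFR is a small (about 3.3 kb) bacterial expression plasmid on the pST50Trc backbone that serves as the position 4 transfer vector of the pST44 polycistronic suite, a system for co-expressing the subunits of protein complexes in Escherichia coli. It is catalogued as an empty backbone. It is maintained in E. coli through a ColE1/pMB1-type origin accompanied by the pBR322 bom region and the rop gene, which normally restrains copy number (the record lists copy number as unknown). Selection is by ampicillin via the TEM beta-lactamase gene (bla) under its own promoter, followed by an fd phage terminator.

The expression unit is driven by a T7 promoter and the efficient ribosome binding site from T7 gene 10, and it ends at a T7 terminator, so expression requires a host supplying T7 RNA polymerase. Downstream of the start, the backbone encodes an N-terminal 6xHis tag followed by a TEV protease site, giving a single affinity tag that can be cleaved off after purification. The annotation software's partial matches to capTEV and 9xHis in this region most likely reflect this His–TEV segment. The short SET1 fragment hit just before the terminator is probably residual T7 gene 10-derived sequence rather than a functional tag. The cassette currently holds E. coli folA, encoding dihydrofolate reductase, as a positive control for expression.

In use, DHFR is swapped for a gene of interest through the BamHI and NgoMIV sites. The resulting translation cassette is then excised with BspEI and MluI for transfer into the fourth slot of a pST44 polycistronic plasmid.
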