Addgene plasmid #63994: pST50Trc4-HISNDHFR
Purpose: (Empty Backbone) Position 4 transfer plasmid for pST44 polycistronic plasmid suite; N-term cleavable single tag; contains DHFR gene in BamHI-NgoMIV cassette as positive control
Depositing lab: Song Tan. Depositing organization: Pennsylvania State University. Publication: The pST44 polycistronic expression system for producing protein complexes in Escherichia coli. Tan S, Kern RC, Selleck W. Protein Expr Purif. 2005 Apr;40(2):385-95. 10.1016/j.pep.2004.12.002 PubMed 15766881.
Backbone
  Vector backbone: pST50Trc
  Vector type: Bacterial Expression
  Tag / fusion protein: 6xHis; TEV cleavable (N terminal on backbone)
Growth in bacteria
  Bacterial resistance: Ampicillin, 100 μg/mL
  Growth temperature: 37°C
  Growth strain: DH5alpha
  Copy number: Unknown
Gene/Insert
  Gene/Insert name: None
  Tag / fusion protein: 6xHis; TEV cleavable (N terminal on backbone)
Terms and licenses: Academic/Nonprofit Terms; Industry Terms: Not Available to Industry
Depositor comments: Replace DHFR with GOI using BamHI/NgoMIV; Clone out cassette using BspEI/MluI
How to cite: pST50Trc4-HISNDHFR was a gift from Song Tan (Addgene plasmid # 63994 ; http://n2t.net/addgene:63994 ; RRID:Addgene_63994)
