>Addgene plasmid #63994 | pST50Trc4-HISNDHFR | addgene partial sequence | sequence record 129299 | T7 5'-TAATACGACTCACTATAGGG-3'
CACAGCAGCGGATCTGGTGGTGGTGGTGGTGAAAACCTGTACTTCCAGGGATCCATCAGTCTGATTGCGG
CGCTAGCGGTAGATCGCGTTATCGGCATGGAAAACGCCATGCCATGGAACCTGCCTGCCGATCTCGCCTG
GTTTAAACGCAACACCTTAAATAAACCCGTGATTATGGGGCGCCATACCTGGGAATCAATCGGTAGGCCT
TTGCCCGGCCGCAAAAATATTATCCTCAGCAGTCAACCCGGGACCGATGATCGGGTTACCTGGGTTAAAT
CGGTCGACGAAGCCATCGCGGCGTGTGGTGACGTACCAGAAATCATGGTGATTGGCGGCGGACGCGTTTA
TGAACAGTTCTTGCCAAAAGCGCAAAAACTGTATCTGACGCATATCGATGCA
