>Addgene plasmid #63994 | pST50Trc4-HISNDHFR | addgene partial sequence | sequence record 177543 | T7term 5'-GCTAGTTATTGCTCAGCGG-3'
GATTTCGAAACAATAGCTATGCGAGTTCTGCGCATCAGCATCGTGGAATTCGCTGAATACCGATTCCCAG
TCATCCGGCTCGTAATCCGGAAAATGGGTGTCGCCTTCCACTTCTGCATCGATATGCGTCAGATACAGTT
TTTGCGCTTTTGGCAAGAACTGTTCATAAACGCGTCCGCCGCCAATCACCATGATTTCTGGTACGTCACC
ACACGCCGCGATGGCTTCGTCGACCGATTTAACCCAGGTAACCCGATCATCGGTCCCGGGTTGACTGCTG
AGGATAATATTTTTGCGGCCGGGCAAAGGCCTACCGATTGATTCCCAGGTATGGCGCCCCATAATCACGG
GTTTATTTAAGGTGTTGCGTTTAAACCAGGCGAGATCGGCAGGCAGGTTCCATGGCATGGCGTTTTCCAT
GCCGATAACGCGATCTACCGCTAGCGCCGCAATCAGACTGATGGATCCCTGGAAGTACAGGTTTTCACCA
CCACCACCACCAGATCCGCTGCTGTGATGATGATGATGATGGCTGCTGCCCATATGTATATCTCCTTCTT
AAAGTTAAACAAAATTATTTCCGGAGCCGGAGGGAAACCGTTGTGGTCTCCCTATAGTGAGTCGTATTAA
TTTCGCGGGATCGATGCATGGTGCCAACACCTACATCTGTATTAACGA
